Addgene plasmid #146919: pnEK-NvGCvH_M
Purpose: (Empty Backbone) Bacterial Expression vector
Depositing lab: Elisa Izaurralde. Depositing organization: Max Planck Institute for Developmental Biology. Publication: Deciphering correct strategies for multiprotein complex assembly by co-expression: application to complexes as large as the histone octamer. Diebold ML, Fribourg S, Koch M, Metzger T, Romier C. J Struct Biol. 2011 Aug;175(2):178-88. doi: 10.1016/j.jsb.2011.02.001. Epub 2011 Feb 12. PubMed 21320604.
Backbone
  Vector backbone: pnEK
  Vector type: Bacterial Expression
Growth in bacteria
  Bacterial resistance: Kanamycin, 50 μg/mL
  Growth temperature: 37°C
  Growth strain: DH5alpha
  Copy number: Low Copy
Gene/Insert
  Gene/Insert name: None
Terms and licenses: Academic/Nonprofit Terms; Industry Terms: Not Available to Industry
Depositor comments: Plasmids from this collection were made available to the research community and donated after the lab closed. Please note that the sequence provided by the depositing laboratory may be theoretical/predicted or based on Sanger sequencing results. There may be discrepancies between sequencing results obtained by Addgene and the depositor sequence. If an Addgene verified sequence is not available, please contact before placing your order to request that our lab fully sequence the plasmid.
How to cite: pnEK-NvGCvH_M was a gift from Elisa Izaurralde (Addgene plasmid # 146919 ; http://n2t.net/addgene:146919 ; RRID:Addgene_146919)
