[The description below was written by a language model from this plasmid's Addgene catalogue record and pLannotate feature annotations shown in this document.]
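Description:
pnEK-NvGCvH_M is an empty bacterial expression backbone of about 6 kb, built on the pnEK vector and laid out like a pET-type T7 expression plasmid. It is propagated in E. coli under kanamycin selection through an aph(3')-Ia aminoglycoside phosphotransferase gene. Replication depends on a ColE1/pMB1-family origin accompanied by the pBR322 bom region and the rop gene, which keeps copy number down and fits the catalogue's low-copy designation. An f1 phage origin is also present, along with leftover fragments of the pBR322 tetracycline resistance gene and an AmpR promoter fragment, which appear to be backbone remnants rather than functional markers.

The expression cassette consists of a T7 promoter followed directly by a lac operator and the efficient ribosome binding site from phage T7 gene 10. A plasmid-borne lacI gene with its own promoter supplies the repressor, so transcription needs a host providing T7 RNA polymerase and is inducible with IPTG. Downstream of the ribosome binding site lies the coding sequence for Schistosoma japonicum glutathione S-transferase. A gap of roughly 100 nt follows, presumably the cloning region, and then a short polyhistidine-coding stretch and the T7 terminator. A short match to a T7 gene 10-derived tag just before the terminator is probably vector-derived sequence.

This arrangement suggests that an inserted open reading frame would carry an N-terminal GST fusion and a C-terminal His tag for affinity purification. The record does not describe the cloning sites or any protease cleavage sites between tags and insert. No gene of interest is included. The associated publication concerns co-expression strategies for assembling multiprotein complexes in bacteria, which indicates the vector's intended use.
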