Features (pLannotate 1.2.2; 19 found; start..end, strand, type, name):
     12..467     +  rep_origin     f1 ori (sequence partly withheld): f1 bacteriophage origin of replication; arrow indicates direction of (+) strand synthesis
    494..551     +  promoter       AmpR promoter (fragment): bla
    560..1375    -  CDS            KanR: aminoglycoside phosphotransferase; aph(3')-Ia; confers resistance to kanamycin in bacteria or G418 (Geneticin®) in eukaryotes
   1497..2085    +  rep_origin     ori: high-copy-number ColE1/pMB1/pBR322/pUC origin of replication
   2271..2413    -  misc_feature   bom: basis of mobility region from pBR322
   2515..2706    -  CDS            rop: Rop protein, which maintains plasmids at low copy number; rop
   2723..3103    +  CDS            YPB1_ECOLX: Protein predicted: Swiss-Prot protein existence level 4. From Escherichia coli.
   3175..3466    -  CDS            TcR (fragment): tetracycline efflux protein; tet; confers resistance to tetracycline
   3481..3502    -  protein_bind   CAP binding site: CAP binding activates transcription in the presence of cAMP. E. coli catabolite activator protein
   3515..4597    -  CDS            lacI: lac repressor; lacI; The lac repressor binds to the lac operator to inhibit transcription in E. coli. This inhibition can be relieved by adding lactose or isopropyl-β-D-thiogalactopyranoside (IPTG).
   4598..4675    -  promoter       lacI promoter: lacI
   4683..4962    -  CDS            TcR (fragment): tetracycline efflux protein; tet; confers resistance to tetracycline
   4984..5002    +  promoter       T7 promoter: promoter for bacteriophage T7 RNA polymerase
   5003..5027    +  protein_bind   lac operator: The lac repressor binds to the lac operator to inhibit transcription in E. coli. This inhibition can be relieved by adding lactose or isopropyl-β-D-thiogalactopyranoside (IPTG). lac repressor encoded by lacI
   5042..5064    +  RBS            RBS: efficient ribosome binding site from bacteriophage T7 gene 10 (Olins and Rangwala, 1989)
   5075..5725    +  CDS            GST: glutathione S-transferase from Schistosoma japonicum
   5844..5862    +  CDS            9xHis (fragment): 9xHis affinity tag
   5900..5949    +  CDS            SET1 (fragment): solubility-enhancement tag derived from T7 phage gene 10B
   5957..6004    +  terminator     T7 terminator: transcription terminator for bacteriophage T7 RNA polymerase
>Addgene plasmid #146919 | pnEK-NvGCvH_M | depositor full sequence | sequence record 289366 | Full Sequence
TGGCGAATGGG
[124 nt withheld, positions 12-135]
C
[91 nt withheld, positions 137-227]
A
[49 nt withheld, positions 229-277]
CCTTTGACGTTGGAGTCCACGTTCTTT
[37 nt withheld, positions 305-341]
ACCCTATCTCGGTCTATTCTTTTGATTTATAAGGGATTTTGCCGATTTCGGCCTATTGGTTAAAAAATGA
GCTGATTTAACAAAAATTTAACGCGAATTTTAACAAAATATTAACGTTTACAATTTCAGGTGGCACTTTT
CGGGGAAATGTGCGCGGAACCCCTATTTGTTTATTTTTCTAAATACATTCAAATATGTATCCGCTCATGA
ATTAATTCTTAGAAAAACTCATCGAGCATCAAATGAAACTGCAATTTATTCATATCAGGATTATCAATAC
CATATTTTTGAAAAAGCCGTTTCTGTAATGAAGGAGAAAACTCACCGAGGCAGTTCCATAGGATGGCAAG
ATCCTGGTATCGGTCTGCGATTCCGACTCGTCCAACATCAATACAACCTATTAATTTCCCCTCGTCAAAA
ATAAGGTTATCAAGTGAGAAATCACCATGAGTGACGACTGAATCCGGTGAGAATGGCAAAAGTTTATGCA
TTTCTTTCCAGACTTGTTCAACAGGCCAGCCATTACGCTCGTCATCAAAATCACTCGCATCAACCAAACC
GTTATTCATTCGTGATTGCGCCTGAGCGAGACGAAATACGCGATCGCTGTTAAAAGGACAATTACAAACA
GGAATCGAATGCAACCGGCGCAGGAACACTGCCAGCGCATCAACAATATTTTCACCTGAATCAGGATATT
CTTCTAATACCTGGAATGCTGTTTTCCCGGGGATCGCAGTGGTGAGTAACCATGCATCATCAGGAGTACG
GATAAAATGCTTGATGGTCGGAAGAGGCATAAATTCCGTCAGCCAGTTTAGTCTGACCATCTCATCTGTA
ACATCATTGGCAACGCTACCTTTGCCATGTTTCAGAAACAACTCTGGCGCATCGGGCTTCCCATACAATC
GATAGATTGTCGCACCTGATTGCCCGACATTATCGCGAGCCCATTTATACCCATATAAATCAGCATCCAT
GTTGGAATTTAATCGCGGCCTAGAGCAAGACGTTTCCCGTTGAATATGGCTCATAACACCCCTTGTATTA
CTGTTTATGTAAGCAGACAGTTTTATTGTTCATGACCAAAATCCCTTAACGTGAGTTTTCGTTCCACTGA
GCGTCAGACCCCGTAGAAAAGATCAAAGGATCTTCTTGAGATCCTTTTTTTCTGCGCGTAATCTGCTGCT
TGCAAACAAAAAAACCACCGCTACCAGCGGTGGTTTGTTTGCCGGATCAAGAGCTACCAACTCTTTTTCC
GAAGGTAACTGGCTTCAGCAGAGCGCAGATACCAAATACTGTCCTTCTAGTGTAGCCGTAGTTAGGCCAC
CACTTCAAGAACTCTGTAGCACCGCCTACATACCTCGCTCTGCTAATCCTGTTACCAGTGGCTGCTGCCA
GTGGCGATAAGTCGTGTCTTACCGGGTTGGACTCAAGACGATAGTTACCGGATAAGGCGCAGCGGTCGGG
CTGAACGGGGGGTTCGTGCACACAGCCCAGCTTGGAGCGAACGACCTACACCGAACTGAGATACCTACAG
CGTGAGCTATGAGAAAGCGCCACGCTTCCCGAAGGGAGAAAGGCGGACAGGTATCCGGTAAGCGGCAGGG
TCGGAACAGGAGAGCGCACGAGGGAGCTTCCAGGGGGAAACGCCTGGTATCTTTATAGTCCTGTCGGGTT
TCGCCACCTCTGACTTGAGCGTCGATTTTTGTGATGCTCGTCAGGGGGGCGGAGCCTATGGAAAAACGCC
AGCAACGCGGCCTTTTTACGGTTCCTGGCCTTTTGCTGGCCTTTTGCTCACATGTTCTTTCCTGCGTTAT
CCCCTGATTCTGTGGATAACCGTATTACCGCCTTTGAGTGAGCTGATACCGCTCGCCGCAGCCGAACGAC
CGAGCGCAGCGAGTCAGTGAGCGAGGAAGCGGAAGAGCGCCTGATGCGGTATTTTCTCCTTACGCATCTG
TGCGGTATTTCACACCGCATATATGGTGCACTCTCAGTACAATCTGCTCTGATGCCGCATAGTTAAGCCA
GTATACACTCCGCTATCGCTACGTGACTGGGTCATGGCTGCGCCCCGACACCCGCCAACACCCGCTGACG
CGCCCTGACGGGCTTGTCTGCTCCCGGCATCCGCTTACAGACAAGCTGTGACCGTCTCCGGGAGCTGCAT
GTGTCAGAGGTTTTCACCGTCATCACCGAAACGCGCGAGGCAGCTGCGGTAAAGCTCATCAGCGTGGTCG
TGAAGCGATTCACAGATGTCTGCCTGTTCATCCGCGTCCAGCTCGTTGAGTTTCTCCAGAAGCGTTAATG
TCTGGCTTCTGATAAAGCGGGCCATGTTAAGGGCGGTTTTTTCCTGTTTGGTCACTGATGCCTCCGTGTA
AGGGGGATTTCTGTTCATGGGGGTAATGATACCGATGAAACGAGAGAGGATGCTCACGATACGGGTTACT
GATGATGAACATGCCCGGTTACTGGAACGTTGTGAGGGTAAACAACTGGCGGTATGGATGCGGCGGGACC
AGAGAAAAATCACTCAGGGTCAATGCCAGCGCTTCGTTAATACAGATGTAGGTGTTCCACAGGGTAGCCA
GCAGCATCCTGCGATGCAGATCCGGAACATAATGGTGCAGGGCGCTGACTTCCGCGTTTCCAGACTTTAC
GAAACACGGAAACCGAAGACCATTCATGTTGTTGCTCAGGTCGCAGACGTTTTGCAGCAGCAGTCGCTTC
ACGTTCGCTCGCGTATCGGTGATTCATTCTGCTAACCAGTAAGGCAACCCCGCCAGCCTAGCCGGGTCCT
CAACGACAGGAGCACGATCATGCGCACCCGTGGGGCCGCCATGCCGGCGATAATGGCCTGCTTCTCGCCG
AAACGTTTGGTGGCGGGACCAGTGACGAAGGCTTGAGCGAGGGCGTGCAAGATTCCGAATACCGCAAGCG
ACAGGCCGATCATCGTCGCGCTCCAGCGAAAGCGGTCCTCGCCGAAAATGACCCAGAGCGCTGCCGGCAC
CTGTCCTACGAGTTGCATGATAAAGAAGACAGTCATAAGTGCGGCGACGATAGTCATGCCCCGCGCCCAC
CGGAAGGAGCTGACTGGGTTGAAGGCTCTCAAGGGCATCGGTCGAGATCCCGGTGCCTAATGAGTGAGCT
AACTTACATTAATTGCGTTGCGCTCACTGCCCGCTTTCCAGTCGGGAAACCTGTCGTGCCAGCTGCATTA
ATGAATCGGCCAACGCGCGGGGAGAGGCGGTTTGCGTATTGGGCGCCAGGGTGGTTTTTCTTTTCACCAG
TGAGACGGGCAACAGCTGATTGCCCTTCACCGCCTGGCCCTGAGAGAGTTGCAGCAAGCGGTCCACGCTG
GTTTGCCCCAGCAGGCGAAAATCCTGTTTGATGGTGGTTAACGGCGGGATATAACATGAGCTGTCTTCGG
TATCGTCGTATCCCACTACCGAGATATCCGCACCAACGCGCAGCCCGGACTCGGTAATGGCGCGCATTGC
GCCCAGCGCCATCTGATCGTTGGCAACCAGCATCGCAGTGGGAACGATGCCCTCATTCAGCATTTGCATG
GTTTGTTGAAAACCGGACATGGCACTCCAGTCGCCTTCCCGTTCCGCTATCGGCTGAATTTGATTGCGAG
TGAGATATTTATGCCAGCCAGCCAGACGCAGACGCGCCGAGACAGAACTTAATGGGCCCGCTAACAGCGC
GATTTGCTGGTGACCCAATGCGACCAGATGCTCCACGCCCAGTCGCGTACCGTCTTCATGGGAGAAAATA
ATACTGTTGATGGGTGTCTGGTCAGAGACATCAAGAAATAACGCCGGAACATTAGTGCAGGCAGCTTCCA
CAGCAATGGCATCCTGGTCATCCAGCGGATAGTTAATGATCAGCCCACTGACGCGTTGCGCGAGAAGATT
GTGCACCGCCGCTTTACAGGCTTCGACGCCGCTTCGTTCTACCATCGACACCACCACGCTGGCACCCAGT
TGATCGGCGCGAGATTTAATCGCCGCGACAATTTGCGACGGCGCGTGCAGGGCCAGACTGGAGGTGGCAA
CGCCAATCAGCAACGACTGTTTGCCCGCCAGTTGTTGTGCCACGCGGTTGGGAATGTAATTCAGCTCCGC
CATCGCCGCTTCCACTTTTTCCCGCGTTTTCGCAGAAACGTGGCTGGCCTGGTTCACCACGCGGGAAACG
GTCTGATAAGAGACACCGGCATACTCTGCGACATCGTATAACGTTACTGGTTTCACATTCACCACCCTGA
ATTGACTCTCTTCCGGGCGCTATCATGCCATACCGCGAAAGGTTTTGCGCCATTCGATGGTGTCCGGGAT
CTCGACGCTCTCCCTTATGCGACTCCTGCATTAGGAAGCAGCCCAGTAGTAGGTTGAGGCCGTTGAGCAC
CGCCGCCGCAAGGAATGGTGCATGCAAGGAGATGGCGCCCAACAGTCCCCCGGCCACGGGGCCTGCCACC
ATACCCACGCCGAAACAAGCGCTCATGAGCCCGAAGTGGCGAGCCCGATCTTCCCCATCGGTGATGTCGG
CGATATAGGCGCCAGCAACCGCACCTGTGGCGCCGGTGATGCCGGCCACGATGCGTCCGGCGTAGAGGAT
CGAGATCTCGATCCCGCGAAATTAATACGACTCACTATAGGGGAATTGTGAGCGGATAACAATTCCCCAC
TAGTAATAATTTTGTTTAACTTTAAGAAGGAGATATACCATGGCCCCTATACTAGGTTATTGGAAAATTA
AGGGCCTTGTGCAACCCACTCGACTTCTTTTGGAATATCTTGAAGAAAAATATGAAGAGCATTTGTATGA
GCGCGATGAAGGTGATAAATGGCGAAACAAAAAGTTTGAATTGGGTTTGGAGTTTCCCAATCTTCCTTAT
TATATTGATGGTGATGTTAAATTAACACAGTCTATGGCCATCATACGTTATATAGCTGACAAGCACAACA
TGTTGGGTGGTTGTCCAAAAGAGCGTGCAGAGATTTCAATGCTTGAAGGAGCGGTTTTGGATATTAGATA
CGGTGTTTCGAGAATTGCATATAGTAAAGACTTTGAAACTCTCAAAGTTGATTTTCTTAGCAAGCTACCT
GAAATGCTGAAAATGTTCGAAGATCGTTTATGTCATAAAACATATTTAAATGGTGATCATGTAACCCATC
CTGACTTCATGTTGTATGACGCTCTTGATGTTGTTTTATACATGGACCCAATGTGCCTGGATGCGTTCCC
AAAATTAGTTTGTTTTAAAAAACGTATTGAAGCTATCCCACAAATTGATAAGTACTTGAAATCCAGCAAG
TATATAGCATGGCCTTTGCAGGGCTGGCAAGCCACGTTTGGTGGTGGCGACCATCCGCCAAAATCGGATG
GTACCGGCAGCGGCGAAAACCTTTACTTCCAGGGCCATATGCTCGAGCTTAAGCAATTGGGATCCGAAAA
CCTTTACTTCCAGGGCAGCGGCGCCATGGGCAGCGGCAGCGGCCACCACCACCACCACCACGGTACCTAA
TAGTCTAGAGCTAGCCCTAGGAGATCCGGCTGCTAACAAAGCCCGAAAGGAAGCTGAGTTGGCTGCTGCC
ACCGCTGAGCAATAACTAGCATAACCCCTTGGGGCCTCTAAACGGGTCTTGAGGGGTTTTTTGCTGAAAG
GAGGAACTATATCCGGAT
